Addgene plasmid #65595: PAS525 (TJF092)
Purpose: pETDuet-1 Containing FadD Q339G
Depositing lab: Pamela Silver. Depositing organization: Harvard Medical School. Publication: Enhancement of E. coli acyl-CoA synthetase FadD activity on medium chain fatty acids. Ford TJ, Way JC. PeerJ. 2015 Jun 30;3:e1040. doi: 10.7717/peerj.1040. eCollection 2015. PubMed 26157619.
Backbone
  Vector backbone: pETDuet-1
  Backbone manufacturer: Novagen
  Backbone size w/o insert (bp): 5420
  Total vector size (bp): 7084
  Vector type: Bacterial Expression
Growth in bacteria
  Bacterial resistance: Ampicillin, 100 μg/mL
  Growth temperature: 37°C
  Growth strain: Mach1
  Copy number: High Copy
Gene/Insert
  Gene/Insert name: FadD
  Species: E. coli
  Insert size (bp): 1686
  Mutation: Q339G
  Promoter: T7 lacO
  Cloning method: Restriction Enzyme; 5′ cloning site NcoI (unknown if destroyed); 3′ cloning site HindIII (unknown if destroyed)
  Sequencing primers: 5′ ctcgatcccgcgaaattaatacg; 3′ CTTAAGCATTATGCGGCCGCAAG
Terms and licenses: Academic/Nonprofit Terms; Industry Terms: Not Available to Industry
How to cite: PAS525 (TJF092) was a gift from Pamela Silver (Addgene plasmid # 65595 ; http://n2t.net/addgene:65595 ; RRID:Addgene_65595)
