[The description below was written by a language model from this plasmid's Addgene catalogue record.]
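Description:
PAS525 (TJF092) is a bacterial expression plasmid built on the Novagen pETDuet-1 backbone, a vector designed for T7-driven protein production in E. coli. The record lists a backbone of 5420 bp and a total size of 7084 bp, selection with ampicillin, and propagation as a high-copy plasmid in a standard cloning strain. pETDuet-1 is generally known as a dual-cassette vector with two T7 promoter/lac operator expression units for co-expression of two proteins. Only one insert is recorded here, and no feature table is provided, so the state of the other cloning region and the presence of other backbone elements cannot be confirmed from the record.

The insert is the E. coli fadD gene (1686 bp), encoding the acyl-CoA synthetase FadD, which activates free fatty acids to their acyl-CoA thioesters. It carries the point substitution Q339G and was cloned by restriction digestion between NcoI and HindIII sites, placing it under a T7 promoter with a lac operator. In this arrangement transcription depends on T7 RNA polymerase supplied by the expression host, and the lacO element keeps expression repressed until induction. No fusion tag is recorded; whether the cloning retains or bypasses any vector-encoded tag is not stated.

The associated publication concerns enhancing FadD activity on medium-chain fatty acids, so this plasmid most plausibly serves to express the Q339G variant for comparison with wild-type FadD and other mutants in studies of substrate chain-length preference. The record does not state how this particular mutation affects activity.
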