>Addgene plasmid #65595 | PAS525 (TJF092) | depositor partial sequence | sequence record 111389 | FadD Q339G gene insert
TTGAAGAAGGTTTGGCTTAACCGTTATCCCGCGGACGTTCCGACGGAGATCAACCCTGACCGTTATCAAT
CTCTGGTAGATATGTTTGAGCAGTCGGTCGCGCGCTACGCCGATCAACCTGCGTTTGTGAATATGGGGGA
GGTAATGACCTTCCGCAAGCTGGAAGAACGCAGTCGCGCGTTTGCCGCTTATTTGCAACAAGGGTTGGGG
CTGAAGAAAGGCGATCGCGTTGCGTTGATGATGCCTAATTTATTGCAATATCCGGTGGCGCTGTTTGGCA
TTTTGCGTGCCGGGATGATCGTCGTAAACGTTAACCCGTTGTATACCCCGCGTGAGCTAGAGCATCAGCT
TAACGATAGCGGCGCATCGGCGATTGTTATCGTGTCTAACTTTGCTCACACACTGGAAAAAGTGGTTGAT
AAAACCGCCGTTCAGCACGTAATTCTGACCCGTATGGGCGATCAGCTATCTACGGCAAAAGGCACGGTAG
TCAATTTCGTTGTTAAATACATCAAGCGTTTGGTGCCGAAATACCATCTGCCAGATGCCATTTCATTTCG
TAGCGCACTGCATAACGGCTACCGGATGCAGTACGTCAAACCCGAACTGGTGCCGGAAGATTTAGCTTTT
CTGCAATACACCGGCGGCACCACTGGTGTGGCGAAAGGCGCGATGCTGACTCACCGCAATATGCTGGCGA
ACCTGGAACAGGTTAACGCGACCTATGGTCCGCTGTTGCATCCGGGCAAAGAGCTGGTGGTGACGGCGCT
GCCGCTGTATCACATTTTTGCCCTGACCATTAACTGCCTGCTGTTTATCGAACTGGGTGGGCAGAACCTG
CTTATCACTAACCCGCGCGATATTCCAGGGTTGGTAAAAGAGTTAGCGAAATATCCGTTTACCGCTATCA
CGGGCGTTAACACCTTGTTCAATGCGTTGCTGAACAATAAAGAGTTCCAGCAGCTGGATTTCTCCAGTCT
GCATCTTTCCGCAGGCGGAGGGATGCCAGTGCAGGGCGTGGTGGCAGAGCGTTGGGTGAAACTGACAGGA
CAGTATCTGCTGGAAGGCTATGGCCTTACCGAGTGTGCGCCGCTGGTCAGCGTTAACCCATATGATATTG
ATTATCATAGTGGAAGCATCGGTTTGCCGGTGCCGTCGACGGAAGCCAAACTGGTGGATGATGATGATAA
TGAAGTACCACCGGGTCAACCGGGTGAGCTTTGTGTCAAAGGGCCGCAGGTGATGCTGGGTTACTGGCAG
CGTCCGGATGCTACAGATGAGATCATCAAAAATGGCTGGTTACACACCGGCGACATCGCGGTGATGGATG
AAGAAGGATTCCTGCGCATTGTCGATCGTAAAAAAGACATGATTCTGGTTTCCGGTTTTAACGTCTATCC
CAACGAGATTGAAGATGTCGTCATGCAGCATCCCGGCGTACAGGAAGTCGCGGCTGTTGGCGTACCTTCC
GGCTCCAGTGGTGAAGCGGTGAAAATCTTCGTAGTGAAAAAAGATCCATCGCTTACCGAAGAGTCACTGG
TGACCTTTTGCCGCCGTCAGCTCACGGGCTACAAAGTACCGAAGCTGGTGGAGTTTCGTGATGAGTTACC
GAAATCTAACGTCGGAAAAATTTTGCGACGAGAATTACGTGACGAAGCGCGCGGCAAAGTGGACAATAAA
GCCTGA
