>Addgene plasmid #65595 | PAS525 (TJF092) | addgene partial sequence | sequence record 114844 | T7term 5'-GCTAGTTATTGCTCAGCGG-3'
TAGACGAGTCCATGGTGCTGGCGTTCAAATTTCGCAGCAGCGGTTTCTTTACCAGACTCGAGGGTACCGA
CGTCAGCGATCGCGTGGCCGGCCGATATCCAATTGAGATCTGCCATATGTATATCTCCTTCTTATACTTA
ACTAATATACTAAGATGGGGAATTGTTATCCGCTCACAATTCCCCTATAGTGAGTCGTATTAATTTCGAT
TATGCGGCCGTGTACAATACGATTACTTTCTGTTCGACTTAAGCATTATGCGGCCGCAAGCTTGGATCCT
CATTCATTCAGTGATGATGATGGTGATGAGAAGAACCTCAGGCTTTATTGTCCACTTTGCCGCGCGCTTC
GTCACGTAATTCTCGTCGCAAAATTTTTCCGACGTTAGATTTCGGTAACTCATCACGAAACTCCACCAGC
TTCGGTACTTTGTAGCCCGTGAGCTGACGGCGGCAAAAGGTCACCAGTGACTCTTCGGTAAGCGATGGAT
CTTTTTTCACTACGAAGATTTTCACCGCTTCACCACTGGAGCCGGAAGGTACGCCAACAGCCGCGACTTC
CTGTACGCCAGGATGCTGCATGACGACATCTTCAATCTCGTTGGGATAGACGTTAAAACCGGAAACCAGA
ATCATGTCTTTTTTACGATCGACAATGCGCAGGAACCCTTCTTCATCCATCACCGCGATGTCGCCGGTGT
GTAACCAGCCATTTTTGATGATCTCATCTGTAGCATCCGGACGCTGCCAGTAACCCAGCATCACCTGCGG
TCCTTTGACACAAAGCTCACCCGGTTGACCCGGTGGTACTTCATTATCATCATCATCCACCAGTTTGGCT
TCCGTCGACGGCACCGGCAAACCGATGCTACCACTATGATAATCAATATCATATGGGTTAACGCTGACCA
ACGGCGCACACTCGGTAAGGCCATAGCCTTCCAGCA
