>Addgene plasmid #65595 | PAS525 (TJF092) | addgene partial sequence | sequence record 114846 | pBRrevBam 5'-GGTGATGTCGGCGATATAGG-3'
CCGGCCACGATGCGTCCGGCGTAGAGGATCGAGATCGATCTCGATCCCGCGAAATTAATACGACTCACTA
TAGGGGAATTGTGAGCGGATAACAATTCCCCTCTAGAAATAATTTTGTTTAACTTTAAGAAGGAGATATA
CCATGGCATTGAAGAAGGTTTGGCTTAACCGTTATCCCGCGGACGTTCCGACGGAGATCAACCCTGACCG
TTATCAATCTCTGGTAGATATGTTTGAGCAGTCGGTCGCGCGCTACGCCGATCAACCTGCGTTTGTGAAT
ATGGGGGAGGTAATGACCTTCCGCAAGCTGGAAGAACGCAGTCGCGCGTTTGCCGCTTATTTGCAACAAG
GGTTGGGGCTGAAGAAAGGCGATCGCGTTGCGTTGATGATGCCTAATTTATTGCAATATCCGGTGGCGCT
GTTTGGCATTTTGCGTGCCGGGATGATCGTCGTAAACGTTAACCCGTTGTATACCCCGCGTGAGCTTGAG
CATCAGCTTAACGATAGCGGCGCATCGGCGATTGTTATCGTGTCTAACTTTGCTCACACACTGGAAAAAG
TGGTTGATAAAACCGCCGTTCAGCACGTAATTCTGACCCGTATGGGCGATCAGCTATCTACGGCAAAAGG
CACGGTAGTCAATTTCGTTGTTAAATACATCAAGCGTTTGGTGCCGAAATACCATCTGCCAGATGCCATT
TCATTTCGTAGCGCACTGCATAACGGCTACCGGATGCAGTACGTCAAACCCGAACTGGTGCCGGAAGATT
TAGCTTTTCTGCAATACACCGGCGGCACCACTGGTGTGGCGAAAGGCGCGATGCTGACTCACCGCAATAT
GCTGGCGAACCTGGAACAGGTTAACGCGACCTATGGTCCGCTGTTGCATCCGGGCAAAGAGCTGGTGGTG
ACGGCGCTGCCGCTGTATCACATTTTTGCCCTGACCATTAACTGCCTGCTGTTTATCGAACTGGGTGGGC
AGAACCTGCTTATCACTAACCCCCGCGATATTCCAGGGTTGGTAAAAGAGTTAGCGAAATATCCGTTTAC
CGCTATCACCGGCGTTAACCCCTTGGTTCAATGCGTTGC
