>Addgene plasmid #65595 | PAS525 (TJF092) | addgene partial sequence | sequence record 121252 | DuetUP2 5'-GATTATGCGGCCGTGTACAA-3'
TTCGTCGATTAGCATTATGCGGCCGCAGCTTGGATCCTCATTCANTCAGTGATGATGATGGTGATGAGAA
GAACCTCAGGCTTTATTGTCCACTTTGCCGCGCGCTTCGTCACGTAATTCTCGTCGCAAAATTTTTCCGA
CGTTAGATTTCGGTAACTCATCACGAAACTCCACCAGCTTCGGTACTTTGTAGCCCGTGAGCTGACGGCG
GCAAAAGGTCACCAGTGACTCTTCGGTAAGCGATGGATCTTTTTTCACTACGAAGATTTTCACCGCTTCA
CCACTGGAGCCGGAAGGTACGCCAACAGCCGCGACTTCCTGTACGCCAGGATGCTGCATGACGACATCTT
CAATCTCGTTGGGATAGACGTTAAAACCGGAAACCAGAATCATGTCTTTTTTACGATCGACAATGCGCAG
GAACCCTTCTTCATCCATCACCGCGATGTCGCCGGTGTGTAACCAGCCATTTTTGATGATCTCATCTGTA
GCATCCGGACGCTGCCAGTAACCCAGCATCACCTGCGGTCCTTTGACACAAAGCTCACCCGGTTGACCCG
GTGGTACTTCATTATCATCATCATCCACCAGTTTGGCTTCCGTCGACGGCACCGGCAAACCGATGCTACC
ACTATGATAATCAATATCATATGGGTTAACGCTGACCAGCGGCGCACACTCGGTAAGGCCATAGCCTTCC
AGCAGATACTGTCCTGTCAGTTTCACCCAACGCTCTGCCACCACGCCCTGCACTGGCATCCCTCCGCCTG
CGGAAAGATGCAGACTGGAGAAATCCAGCTGCTGGAACTCTTTATTGTTCAGCAACGCATTGAACAAGGT
GTTAACGCCCGTGATAGCGGTAAACGGATATTTCGCTAACTCTTTTACCAACCCTGGAATATCGCGCGGG
TTAGTGATAAGCAGGTTCTGCCCACCCAGTTCGATAAACAGCAGGCAGTTAATGGTCAGGGCAAAAATGT
GATACAGCGGCAGCGCCGTCACCACCAGCTCTTTGCCCGGATGCAACAGCGGACCATAGGTCGCGTTAAC
CTGTTCCAGGTTCGCCAGCATATTGCGGTGAGTCAGCATCG
